Addgene plasmid #185742: pWS3865
Purpose: (Empty Backbone) Sub-array backbone 1/4
Depositing lab: Rodrigo Ledesma-Amaro. Depositing organization: Imperial College London. Publication: Inducible expression of large gRNA arrays for multiplexed CRISPRai applications. Shaw WM, Studena L, Roy K, Hapeta P, McCarty NS, Graham AE, Ellis T, Ledesma-Amaro R. Nat Commun. 2022 Aug 25;13(1):4984. doi: 10.1038/s41467-022-32603-7. PubMed 36008396.
Backbone
  Vector backbone: ColE1
  Backbone size (bp): 1961
  Vector type: Yeast Expression
Growth in bacteria
  Bacterial resistance: Ampicillin, 100 μg/mL
  Growth temperature: 37°C
  Growth strain: DH5alpha
  Copy number: High Copy
Terms and licenses: Academic/Nonprofit Terms; Industry Terms: Not Available to Industry
How to cite: pWS3865 was a gift from Rodrigo Ledesma-Amaro (Addgene plasmid # 185742 ; http://n2t.net/addgene:185742 ; RRID:Addgene_185742)
