[The description below was written by a language model from this plasmid's Addgene catalogue record and pLannotate feature annotations shown in this document.]
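Description:
pWS3865 is a small empty backbone plasmid, described in its record as sub-array backbone 1 of 4, from a toolkit for building and inducibly expressing large guide RNA arrays for multiplexed CRISPR activation/interference work. Although catalogued under yeast expression, the sequenced plasmid of about 3 kb carries no annotated yeast origin, centromere, auxotrophic marker or yeast promoter. It appears to be an E. coli-only cloning intermediate rather than a vector that would itself be maintained in yeast. Propagation relies on a high-copy ColE1/pUC-type origin of replication, and selection is by ampicillin resistance from a β-lactamase gene driven by its native bla promoter, encoded on the opposite strand to the other annotated elements.

The only other annotated content is a superfolder GFP coding sequence followed by two tandem bacterial transcription terminators, rrnB T1 and the phage T7 early terminator. The promoter driving the GFP is not annotated, and roughly 230 bp upstream of the coding sequence is unassigned. In backbones of this kind a bacterial GFP cassette commonly serves as a visual dropout marker that is replaced by the incoming insert, so that correctly assembled clones give non-fluorescent colonies. The record does not state this, nor does it identify the restriction sites or overhangs used for assembly. The "1/4" designation suggests that this plasmid is one of four positional backbones, each receiving a subset of gRNA units before the sub-arrays are combined into a larger array, but the hierarchy and the downstream destination vector are not described in the fields provided.
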