Features (pLannotate 1.2.2; 6 found; start..end, strand, type, name):
    232..945     +  CDS            superfolder GFP: GFP variant that folds robustly even when fused to poorly folded proteins (Pédelacq et al., 2006)
    957..1028    +  terminator     rrnB T1 terminator: transcription terminator T1 from the E. coli rrnB gene
   1044..1071    +  terminator     T7Te terminator: phage T7 early transcription terminator
   1236..2096    -  CDS            AmpR: β-lactamase; bla; confers resistance to ampicillin, carbenicillin, and related antibiotics
   2097..2201    -  promoter       AmpR promoter: bla
   2304..2892    +  rep_origin     ori: high-copy-number ColE1/pMB1/pBR322/pUC origin of replication
>Addgene plasmid #185742 | pWS3865 | addgene full sequence | sequence record 365699 | Addgene NGS Result
GCGGCCGCCCCTGAATTCGCATCTAGACGTCTCTTTCTGTTCACTGCCGTATAGGCAGTGAGACCGAAAG
TGAAACGTGATTTCATGCGTCATTTTGAACATTTTGTAAATCTTATTTAATAATGTGTGCGGCAATTCAC
ATTTAATTTATGAATGTTTTCTTAACATCGCGGCAACTCAAGAAACGGCAGGTTCGGATCTTAGCTACTA
GAGAAAGAGGAGAAATACTAGATGCGTAAAGGCGAAGAGCTGTTCACTGGTGTCGTCCCTATTCTGGTGG
AACTGGATGGTGATGTCAACGGTCATAAGTTTTCCGTGCGTGGCGAGGGTGAAGGTGACGCAACTAATGG
TAAACTGACGCTGAAGTTCATCTGTACTACTGGTAAACTGCCGGTTCCTTGGCCGACTCTGGTAACGACG
CTGACTTATGGTGTTCAGTGCTTTGCTCGTTATCCGGACCATATGAAGCAGCATGACTTCTTCAAGTCCG
CCATGCCGGAAGGCTATGTGCAGGAACGCACGATTTCCTTTAAGGATGACGGCACGTACAAAACGCGTGC
GGAAGTGAAATTTGAAGGCGATACCCTGGTAAACCGCATTGAGCTGAAAGGCATTGACTTTAAAGAGGAC
GGCAATATCCTGGGCCATAAGCTGGAATACAATTTTAACAGCCACAATGTTTACATCACCGCCGATAAAC
AAAAAAATGGCATTAAAGCGAATTTTAAAATTCGCCACAACGTGGAGGATGGCAGCGTGCAGCTGGCTGA
TCACTACCAGCAAAACACTCCAATCGGTGATGGTCCTGTTCTGCTGCCAGACAATCACTATCTGAGCACG
CAAAGCGTTCTGTCTAAAGATCCGAACGAGAAACGCGATCATATGGTTCTGCTGGAGTTCGTAACCGCAG
CGGGCATCACGCATGGTATGGATGAACTGTACAAATGACCAGGCATCAAATAAAACGAAAGGCTCAGTCG
AAAGACTGGGCCTTTCGTTTTATCTGTTGTTTGTCGGTGAACGCTCTCTACTAGAGTCACACTGGCTCAC
CTTCGGGTGGGCCTTTCTGCGTTTATAGGTCTCATCCCCGTCAGTGACGGAGATGCCAGAGACGACTAGT
GCACTGCAGTACAGCGGCCGCGATTATCAAAAAGGATCTTCACCTAGATCCTTTTAAATTAAAAATGAAG
TTTTAAATCAATCTAAAGTATATATGAGTAAACTTGGTCTGACAGTTACCAATGCTTAATCAGTGAGGCA
CCTATCTCAGCGATCTGTCTATTTCGTTCATCCATAGTTGCCTGACTCCCCGTCGTGTAGATAACTACGA
TACGGGAGGGCTTACCATCTGGCCCCAGTGCTGCAATGATACCGCGGGACCCACGCTCACCGGCTCCAGA
TTTATCAGCAATAAACCAGCCAGCCGGAAGGGCCGAGCGCAGAAGTGGTCCTGCAACTTTATCCGCCTCC
ATCCAGTCTATTAATTGTTGCCGGGAAGCTAGAGTAAGTAGTTCGCCAGTTAATAGTTTGCGCAACGTTG
TTGCCATTGCTACAGGCATCGTGGTGTCACGCTCGTCGTTTGGTATGGCTTCATTCAGCTCCGGTTCCCA
ACGATCAAGGCGAGTTACATGATCCCCCATGTTGTGCAAAAAAGCGGTTAGCTCCTTCGGTCCTCCGATC
GTTGTCAGAAGTAAGTTGGCCGCAGTGTTATCACTCATGGTTATGGCAGCACTGCATAATTCTCTTACTG
TCATGCCATCCGTAAGATGCTTTTCTGTGACTGGTGAGTACTCAACCAAGTCATTCTGAGAATAGTGTAT
GCGGCGACCGAGTTGCTCTTGCCCGGCGTCAATACGGGATAATACCGCGCCACATAGCAGAACTTTAAAA
GTGCTCATCATTGGAAAACGTTCTTCGGGGCGAAAACTCTCAAGGATCTTACCGCTGTTGAGATCCAGTT
CGATGTAACCCACTCGTGCACCCAACTGATCTTCAGCATCTTTTACTTTCACCAGCGTTTCTGGGTGAGC
AAAAACAGGAAGGCAAAATGCCGCAAAAAAGGGAATAAGGGCGACACGGAAATGTTGAATACTCATACTC
TTCCTTTTTCAATATTATTGAAGCATTTATCAGGGTTATTGTCTCATGAGCGGATACATATTTGAATGTA
TTTAGAAAAATAAACAAATAGGGGTTCCGCGCACATTTCCCCGAAAAGTGCCACCTGTCATGACCAAAAT
CCCTTAACGTGAGTTTTCGTTCCACTGAGCGTCAGACCCCGTAGAAAAGATCAAAGGATCTTCTTGAGAT
CCTTTTTTTCTGCGCGTAATCTGCTGCTTGCAAACAAAAAAACCACCGCTACCAGCGGTGGTTTGTTTGC
CGGATCAAGAGCTACCAACTCTTTTTCCGAAGGTAACTGGCTTCAGCAGAGCGCAGATACCAAATACTGT
TCTTCTAGTGTAGCCGTAGTTAGGCCACCACTTCAAGAACTCTGTAGCACCGCCTACATACCTCGCTCTG
CTAATCCTGTTACCAGTGGCTGCTGCCAGTGGCGATAAGTCGTGTCTTACCGGGTTGGACTCAAGACGAT
AGTTACCGGATAAGGCGCAGCGGTCGGGCTGAACGGGGGGTTCGTGCACACAGCCCAGCTTGGAGCGAAC
GACCTACACCGAACTGAGATACCTACAGCGTGAGCTATGAGAAAGCGCCACGCTTCCCGAAGGGAGAAAG
GCGGACAGGTATCCGGTAAGCGGCAGGGTCGGAACAGGAGAGCGCACGAGGGAGCTTCCAGGGGGAAACG
CCTGGTATCTTTATAGTCCTGTCGGGTTTCGCCACCTCTGACTTGAGCGTCGATTTTTGTGATGCTCGTC
AGGGGGGCGGAGCCTATGGAAAAACGCCAGCAACGCGGCCTTTTTACGGTTCCTGGCCTTTTGCTGGCCT
TTTGCTCACATGTTCTTTCCTGCGTTATCCCCTGATTCTGTGGATAACCGT
